Addgene plasmid #154859: pcDNA-HA-PfROM4 (G470A/G471N)
Purpose: Expresses N-terminally HA-tagged PfROM4 variant G470A/G471N (codon optimized for mammalian expression) from pcDNA3.1
Depositing lab: Sinisa Urban. Depositing organization: Johns Hopkins University and School of Medicine. Publication: Designed Parasite-Selective Rhomboid Inhibitors Block Invasion and Clear Blood-Stage Malaria. Gandhi S, Baker RP, Cho S, Stanchev S, Strisovsky K, Urban S. Cell Chem Biol. 2020 Aug 31. pii: S2451-9456(20)30333-0. doi: 10.1016/j.chembiol.2020.08.011. PubMed 32888502.
Backbone
  Vector backbone: pcDNA 3.1
  Backbone manufacturer: Invitrogen
  Backbone size w/o insert (bp): 5500
  Total vector size (bp): 7900
  Vector type: Mammalian Expression
Growth in bacteria
  Bacterial resistance: Ampicillin, 100 μg/mL
  Growth temperature: 37°C
  Growth strain: DH5alpha
  Copy number: High Copy
Gene/Insert
  Gene/Insert name: PfROM4 (alt name: Rhomboid protease ROM4)
  Species: Synthetic
  Insert size (bp): 2400
  Mutation: Glycine 470 changed to Alanine and Glycine 471 changed to Asparagine
  GenBank ID: DQ986370
  Entrez Gene: PF3D7_0506900 (a.k.a. PF3D7_0506900)
  Promoter: CMV
  Tag / fusion protein: triple HA (N terminal on insert)
  Cloning method: Restriction Enzyme; 5′ cloning site EcoRI (not destroyed); 3′ cloning site NotI (not destroyed)
  Sequencing primers: 5′ T7 forward; 3′ BGH reverse
Terms and licenses: Academic/Nonprofit Terms; Industry Terms: Not Available to Industry
How to cite: pcDNA-HA-PfROM4 (G470A/G471N) was a gift from Sinisa Urban (Addgene plasmid # 154859 ; http://n2t.net/addgene:154859 ; RRID:Addgene_154859)
