[The description below was written by a language model from this plasmid's Addgene catalogue record and pLannotate feature annotations shown in this document.]
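Description:
pcDNA-HA-PfROM4 (G470A/G471N) is a mammalian expression plasmid of about 7.9 kb built on the pcDNA3.1 backbone. It is maintained in E. coli at high copy through a ColE1/pUC-type origin and selected with ampicillin via the β-lactamase gene. The backbone also carries an f1 origin and an SV40 early promoter driving a neomycin/kanamycin phosphotransferase gene with an SV40 polyadenylation signal, the standard cassette that allows G418 selection of stably transfected mammalian cells. Several small annotated fragments (bom, lac promoter/operator, lacI, ble and a short HIV-1 LTR-like match) appear to be backbone remnants or incidental similarity hits rather than functional parts of the design.

The payload is a roughly 2.4 kb synthetic open reading frame encoding Plasmodium falciparum rhomboid protease ROM4, codon optimized for mammalian expression and cloned between EcoRI and NotI. It is transcribed from the CMV immediate-early enhancer/promoter and terminated by the bovine growth hormone poly(A) signal; a T7 promoter sits just upstream of the insert. A triple HA epitope is fused to the N terminus for detection. The encoded protein carries two adjacent substitutions, glycine 470 to alanine and glycine 471 to asparagine. The automated annotation did not mark the HA tag and recognised only part of the coding region, labelling it by homology to Toxoplasma gondii ROM4; the catalogue entry identifies the insert as the P. falciparum enzyme.

The record does not state what the substitutions do. The associated publication concerns parasite-selective rhomboid inhibitors that block invasion in blood-stage malaria, which suggests that the plasmid serves to express this ROM4 variant in mammalian cells for comparison with the wild-type protease.
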