Features (pLannotate 1.2.2; 20 found; start..end, strand, type, name):
     28..80      -  misc_feature   bom (fragment): basis of mobility region from pBR322
    235..614     +  enhancer       CMV enhancer: human cytomegalovirus immediate early enhancer
    615..818     +  promoter       CMV promoter: human cytomegalovirus (CMV) immediate early promoter
    814..847     +  LTR            5' LTR (truncated) (fragment): truncated 5' long terminal repeat (LTR) from HIV-1
    863..881     +  promoter       T7 promoter: promoter for bacteriophage T7 RNA polymerase
   1918..3339    +  CDS            ROM4 (fragment): RHBL4_TOXGO - Experimental evidence at transcript level: Swiss-Prot protein existence level 2. Putative serine protease involved in intramembrane proteolysis and the subsequent release of polypeptides from their membrane anchors. From Toxoplasma gondii.
   3444..3668    +  polyA_signal   bGH poly(A) signal: bovine growth hormone polyadenylation signal
   3672..3693    +  promoter       SV40 promoter (fragment): SV40 enhancer and early promoter
   3714..4142    +  rep_origin     f1 ori (sequence partly withheld): f1 bacteriophage origin of replication; arrow indicates direction of (+) strand synthesis
   4156..4485    +  promoter       SV40 promoter: SV40 enhancer and early promoter
   4552..5343    +  CDS            neo: KKA2_KLEPN - Also known as kan, nptII. Experimental evidence at protein level: Swiss-Prot protein existence level 1. Resistance to kanamycin, neomycin, paromomycin, ribostamycin, butirosin and gentamicin B. From Klebsiella pneumoniae.
   5367..5525    +  CDS            ble (fragment): BLE_KLEPN - Experimental evidence at protein level: Swiss-Prot protein existence level 1. Binding protein with a strong affinity to the bleomycin family of antibiotics. Binds to CL990; an antimitotic-antibiotic compound. From Klebsiella pneumoniae.
   5520..5641    +  polyA_signal   SV40 poly(A) signal: SV40 polyadenylation signal
   5714..5730    -  protein_bind   lac operator: The lac repressor binds to the lac operator to inhibit transcription in E. coli. This inhibition can be relieved by adding lactose or isopropyl-β-D-thiogalactopyranoside (IPTG). lac repressor encoded by lacI
   5738..5768    -  promoter       lac promoter: promoter for the E. coli lac operon
   5783..5804    -  protein_bind   CAP binding site: CAP binding activates transcription in the presence of cAMP. E. coli catabolite activator protein
   5817..5909    -  CDS            lacI (fragment): lac repressor; lacI; The lac repressor binds to the lac operator to inhibit transcription in E. coli. This inhibition can be relieved by adding lactose or isopropyl-β-D-thiogalactopyranoside (IPTG).
   6092..6680    -  rep_origin     ori: high-copy-number ColE1/pMB1/pBR322/pUC origin of replication
   6851..7711    -  CDS            AmpR: β-lactamase; bla; confers resistance to ampicillin, carbenicillin, and related antibiotics
   7712..7816    -  promoter       AmpR promoter: bla
>Addgene plasmid #154859 | pcDNA-HA-PfROM4 (G470A/G471N) | addgene full sequence | sequence record 310420 | Addgene NGS Result
GACGGATCGGGAGATCTCCCGATCCCCTATGGTGCACTCTCAGTACAATCTGCTCTGATGCCGCATAGTT
AAGCCAGTATCTGCTCCCTGCTTGTGTGTTGGAGGTCGCTGAGTAGTGCGCGAGCAAAATTTAAGCTACA
ACAAGGCAAGGCTTGACCGACAATTGCATGAAGAATCTGCTTAGGGTTAGGCGTTTTGCGCTGCTTCGCG
ATGTACGGGCCAGATATACGCGTTGACATTGATTATTGACTAGTTATTAATAGTAATCAATTACGGGGTC
ATTAGTTCATAGCCCATATATGGAGTTCCGCGTTACATAACTTACGGTAAATGGCCCGCCTGGCTGACCG
CCCAACGACCCCCGCCCATTGACGTCAATAATGACGTATGTTCCCATAGTAACGCCAATAGGGACTTTCC
ATTGACGTCAATGGGTGGAGTATTTACGGTAAACTGCCCACTTGGCAGTACATCAAGTGTATCATATGCC
AAGTACGCCCCCTATTGACGTCAATGACGGTAAATGGCCCGCCTGGCATTATGCCCAGTACATGACCTTA
TGGGACTTTCCTACTTGGCAGTACATCTACGTATTAGTCATCGCTATTACCATGGTGATGCGGTTTTGGC
AGTACATCAATGGGCGTGGATAGCGGTTTGACTCACGGGGATTTCCAAGTCTCCACCCCATTGACGTCAA
TGGGAGTTTGTTTTGGCACCAAAATCAACGGGACTTTCCAAAATGTCGTAACAACTCCGCCCCATTGACG
CAAATGGGCGGTAGGCGTGTACGGTGGGAGGTCTATATAAGCAGAGCTCTCTGGCTAACTAGAGAACCCA
CTGCTTACTGGCTTATCGAAATTAATACGACTCACTATAGGGAGACCCAAGCTGGCTAGCGTTTAAACTT
AAGCTTGGTACCGAGCTCGGATCCACTAGTCCAGTGTGGTGGAATTCAAGATGGACTACCCTTACGATGT
CCCAGACTACGCTGGCGGAGGATATCCATATGATGTGCCTGATTACGCTGGCGGGGGATATCCTTATGAC
GTGCCAGATTATGCCGGAGGAGGGGGCAGCAATACCGGCTTCAACCCCAAGAACGCCGAGAAGAAGCGGA
GCAGCATCTTCAGCGACCTGGAGATCCCCCAGGGCGACGTGAAGAAGAAGGCCTCCATCTTCAATAATAT
GGAGAAGAAAAAGATGACCATCTTCAAGAAAACCAAGGGCGAGAACAACGAGGAGAAGAAGAAAAGAAGC
ATCTTCAATAACAATAATAACAACAATAATAATAACAACACCATGAAGATCAACATCTTTAACAATAACA
ACGAGAAGAAAGAAAGCTTCTCCATTAACGGGGATGAAAAGAAGAAATCCTTTTCCATAAATGGCGACGA
GAAAAAGGAGTCTTTTTCCATTAACGGAGATGAAAAAAAGGAGAGCTTCCTGATCAACAAAGACGAGAAA
AAAGAGTCTTTCCTGATTAATAAGGATGAAAAGGAGAAGAGCTTCTCTATCAATGGCGACGAAAAGAAAG
AGAGCTTTTCTATTAACGGGGATGAAAAGAAGGAATCCTTTAGCATCAATGAGGACGAGACCAAGAAGAG
CTGTTCCATCAACGACGATGAGCGGAAGATCTCCATCTTCTCCAATAACGAAAAGAAGAAGAACAGCATC
TACTCCGACACCCAGAGCAGCAAGCGGGAGGATGAGAAGCGGATCTCCATTTTTAGCGATCTGGAGACCA
GCACCAACATCGACGACATCAGCTCCAAGCGGAACAGCCAGAAGCTGTCCGTGTACGGCGACAACAAGCT
GAAGAAGGGCAGCCTGCTGTCCCCTAAGGTGGACAACTACCGGAACACCATCGACAACATCAACGAGATC
AACGACATCAAGATCATCGTGACCAGCGACGAGAATCTGCACACCCTGCCCAGCGGAGCTGTGGGCAGAA
GAGCCCCCCTGAACCCTTTCAGCAGCCCCATCCTGGGCAAGTACCGGCGGAAGAACAAGAACGCCAAGGC
CAAGGTGAAGGACCCCCGGCTGAACAACAATCCCCTGATCGGCAGGCTGACCGTGTGTATCAGCACCACC
GCCATCCTGTTCTGGGTGTTCTTCGCCGAGATGGTGTTCAACTACAACACCTTCAACGGCCGGTGTATCT
CCAAGGTGCTGTACCCCATCTACACCGAGAACGTGGTGCTGAAACGGCAGCCCTTCTTCGTGTTCCTGGG
CTACGGCGCCTGTGAGTACAACCTGGACGAGAGCGCCAGCAACAGACACTTCATCGGCAGCAAGGCCAGC
GATGAGGGCTGGCCTGGCGACAAGGTGGAGGAGAACCCTGATGGCAGAGGCTACGCCAACTGGGACAGCG
TGAACAACCGGGTGTACAATCTGCTGGGCGGCCTGAACACCAACTACATCCGGAACTACGGCGAGCTGTA
CAGGCTGTTCTGGAGCATGTACCTGCACGCCAACTTCATGCACATCCTGTTCAACGTGATCTGCCAGATC
CAGATCCTGTGGATGATCGAGCCTGACTGGGGCAGCATCAGAACCGGCCTGCTGTTCTTTATTAGCGGCG
TGACCGGCAATCTGCTGTCCGCCGTGTGTGACCCCTGTGGCGTGACCATCGGCAGCTCCGGCAGCCTGTA
CGGCCTGATCGGCGCCCTGTTCGCCTACTACATCGAGTACTGGAAAACCATCCCCAGGCCCTGCTGTGTG
CTGATCTTCATGTTTCTGGTGGTGATGTTCGGCATCATTGTGGGCATGTTCGGCTACACCGACAACTACG
CCCACATCGGCGGCTGCCTGGGCGGCGTGCTGTTCGGATTCAGCACAATCACCACCGTGTCTGCCGCCGA
TAAGTGTACCCTGGGCGAGAGAATGCTGGTGTCCGCCCCCTTCAGCTGGTTCCTGAGCAATGAGACCAAG
GAGCTGATCATCGCCAAAGCCAAGGACAAGAAGATCAAGGGGGAGAACTTCCGGAAGAAGCAGCTGGCCA
ACAAGGTGCACAAGAACGACGCCCTGCACGTGGCCATGGCTGTCATGAAGAACCGGATCAACGATGAGGG
CAGACCTCCTTGCCGGATGAAGCTGAGGGAGTGGATTGTGAGAATCACCGCCGCCAGCACCCTGATCATC
ATGTGGATCGTGCTGTTCATCTACCTGCTGAACGAGAAGGCCTACAAGAGCTACAGCCCCCTGGGCCAGA
TCAAGTTTAGCGGCGTGCACAGCTGCTACTGCTGCCAGATCGTGAAGAACAAGTTCACCTACATCAAGGT
GAACGACTTCTACTGGTGCTTCACCACCGAGGAGGCCACCCGGTACTACTGTAACAAGTGATAGTCTAGA
ACGCGGAGCTCCAGCTTTTGTTCCCTTTAGTGAGCGGCCGCTCGAGTCTAGAGGGCCCGTTTAAACCCGC
TGATCAGCCTCGACTGTGCCTTCTAGTTGCCAGCCATCTGTTGTTTGCCCCTCCCCCGTGCCTTCCTTGA
CCCTGGAAGGTGCCACTCCCACTGTCCTTTCCTAATAAAATGAGGAAATTGCATCGCATTGTCTGAGTAG
GTGTCATTCTATTCTGGGGGGTGGGGTGGGGCAGGACAGCAAGGGGGAGGATTGGGAAGACAATAGCAGG
CATGCTGGGGATGCGGTGGGCTCTATGGCTTCTGAGGCGGAAAGAACCAGCTGGGGCTCTAGGGGGTATC
CCC
[124 nt withheld, positions 3714-3837]
C
[91 nt withheld, positions 3839-3929]
A
[49 nt withheld, positions 3931-3979]
CCTTTGACGTTGGAGTCCACGTTCTTT
[37 nt withheld, positions 4007-4043]
ACCCTATCTCGGTCTATTCTTTTGATTTATAAGGGATTTTGCCGATTTCGGCCTATTGGTTAAAAAATGA
GCTGATTTAACAAAAATTTAACGCGAATTAATTCTGTGGAATGTGTGTCAGTTAGGGTGTGGAAAGTCCC
CAGGCTCCCCAGCAGGCAGAAGTATGCAAAGCATGCATCTCAATTAGTCAGCAACCAGGTGTGGAAAGTC
CCCAGGCTCCCCAGCAGGCAGAAGTATGCAAAGCATGCATCTCAATTAGTCAGCAACCATAGTCCCGCCC
CTAACTCCGCCCATCCCGCCCCTAACTCCGCCCAGTTCCGCCCATTCTCCGCCCCATGGCTGACTAATTT
TTTTTATTTATGCAGAGGCCGAGGCCGCCTCTGCCTCTGAGCTATTCCAGAAGTAGTGAGGAGGCTTTTT
TGGAGGCCTAGGCTTTTGCAAAAAGCTCCCGGGAGCTTGTATATCCATTTTCGGATCTGATCAAGAGACA
GGATGAGGATCGTTTCGCATGATTGAACAAGATGGATTGCACGCAGGTTCTCCGGCCGCTTGGGTGGAGA
GGCTATTCGGCTATGACTGGGCACAACAGACAATCGGCTGCTCTGATGCCGCCGTGTTCCGGCTGTCAGC
GCAGGGGCGCCCGGTTCTTTTTGTCAAGACCGACCTGTCCGGTGCCCTGAATGAACTGCAGGACGAGGCA
GCGCGGCTATCGTGGCTGGCCACGACGGGCGTTCCTTGCGCAGCTGTGCTCGACGTTGTCACTGAAGCGG
GAAGGGACTGGCTGCTATTGGGCGAAGTGCCGGGGCAGGATCTCCTGTCATCTCACCTTGCTCCTGCCGA
GAAAGTATCCATCATGGCTGATGCAATGCGGCGGCTGCATACGCTTGATCCGGCTACCTGCCCATTCGAC
CACCAAGCGAAACATCGCATCGAGCGAGCACGTACTCGGATGGAAGCCGGTCTTGTCGATCAGGATGATC
TGGACGAAGAGCATCAGGGGCTCGCGCCAGCCGAACTGTTCGCCAGGCTCAAGGCGCGCATGCCCGACGG
CGAGGATCTCGTCGTGACCCATGGCGATGCCTGCTTGCCGAATATCATGGTGGAAAATGGCCGCTTTTCT
GGATTCATCGACTGTGGCCGGCTGGGTGTGGCGGACCGCTATCAGGACATAGCGTTGGCTACCCGTGATA
TTGCTGAAGAGCTTGGCGGCGAATGGGCTGACCGCTTCCTCGTGCTTTACGGTATCGCCGCTCCCGATTC
GCAGCGCATCGCCTTCTATCGCCTTCTTGACGAGTTCTTCTGAGCGGGACTCTGGGGTTCGAAATGACCG
ACCAAGCGACGCCCAACCTGCCATCACGAGATTTCGATTCCACCGCCGCCTTCTATGAAAGGTTGGGCTT
CGGAATCGTTTTCCGGGACGCCGGCTGGATGATCCTCCAGCGCGGGGATCTCATGCTGGAGTTCTTCGCC
CACCCCAACTTGTTTATTGCAGCTTATAATGGTTACAAATAAAGCAATAGCATCACAAATTTCACAAATA
AAGCATTTTTTTCACTGCATTCTAGTTGTGGTTTGTCCAAACTCATCAATGTATCTTATCATGTCTGTAT
ACCGTCGACCTCTAGCTAGAGCTTGGCGTAATCATGGTCATAGCTGTTTCCTGTGTGAAATTGTTATCCG
CTCACAATTCCACACAACATACGAGCCGGAAGCATAAAGTGTAAAGCCTGGGGTGCCTAATGAGTGAGCT
AACTCACATTAATTGCGTTGCGCTCACTGCCCGCTTTCCAGTCGGGAAACCTGTCGTGCCAGCTGCATTA
ATGAATCGGCCAACGCGCGGGGAGAGGCGGTTTGCGTATTGGGCGCTCTTCCGCTTCCTCGCTCACTGAC
TCGCTGCGCTCGGTCGTTCGGCTGCGGCGAGCGGTATCAGCTCACTCAAAGGCGGTAATACGGTTATCCA
CAGAATCAGGGGATAACGCAGGAAAGAACATGTGAGCAAAAGGCCAGCAAAAGGCCAGGAACCGTAAAAA
GGCCGCGTTGCTGGCGTTTTTCCATAGGCTCCGCCCCCCTGACGAGCATCACAAAAATCGACGCTCAAGT
CAGAGGTGGCGAAACCCGACAGGACTATAAAGATACCAGGCGTTTCCCCCTGGAAGCTCCCTCGTGCGCT
CTCCTGTTCCGACCCTGCCGCTTACCGGATACCTGTCCGCCTTTCTCCCTTCGGGAAGCGTGGCGCTTTC
TCATAGCTCACGCTGTAGGTATCTCAGTTCGGTGTAGGTCGTTCGCTCCAAGCTGGGCTGTGTGCACGAA
CCCCCCGTTCAGCCCGACCGCTGCGCCTTATCCGGTAACTATCGTCTTGAGTCCAACCCGGTAAGACACG
ACTTATCGCCACTGGCAGCAGCCACTGGTAACAGGATTAGCAGAGCGAGGTATGTAGGCGGTGCTACAGA
GTTCTTGAAGTGGTGGCCTAACTACGGCTACACTAGAAGAACAGTATTTGGTATCTGCGCTCTGCTGAAG
CCAGTTACCTTCGGAAAAAGAGTTGGTAGCTCTTGATCCGGCAAACAAACCACCGCTGGTAGCGGTGGTT
TTTTTGTTTGCAAGCAGCAGATTACGCGCAGAAAAAAAGGATCTCAAGAAGATCCTTTGATCTTTTCTAC
GGGGTCTGACGCTCAGTGGAACGAAAACTCACGTTAAGGGATTTTGGTCATGAGATTATCAAAAAGGATC
TTCACCTAGATCCTTTTAAATTAAAAATGAAGTTTTAAATCAATCTAAAGTATATATGAGTAAACTTGGT
CTGACAGTTACCAATGCTTAATCAGTGAGGCACCTATCTCAGCGATCTGTCTATTTCGTTCATCCATAGT
TGCCTGACTCCCCGTCGTGTAGATAACTACGATACGGGAGGGCTTACCATCTGGCCCCAGTGCTGCAATG
ATACCGCGAGACCCACGCTCACCGGCTCCAGATTTATCAGCAATAAACCAGCCAGCCGGAAGGGCCGAGC
GCAGAAGTGGTCCTGCAACTTTATCCGCCTCCATCCAGTCTATTAATTGTTGCCGGGAAGCTAGAGTAAG
TAGTTCGCCAGTTAATAGTTTGCGCAACGTTGTTGCCATTGCTACAGGCATCGTGGTGTCACGCTCGTCG
TTTGGTATGGCTTCATTCAGCTCCGGTTCCCAACGATCAAGGCGAGTTACATGATCCCCCATGTTGTGCA
AAAAAGCGGTTAGCTCCTTCGGTCCTCCGATCGTTGTCAGAAGTAAGTTGGCCGCAGTGTTATCACTCAT
GGTTATGGCAGCACTGCATAATTCTCTTACTGTCATGCCATCCGTAAGATGCTTTTCTGTGACTGGTGAG
TACTCAACCAAGTCATTCTGAGAATAGTGTATGCGGCGACCGAGTTGCTCTTGCCCGGCGTCAATACGGG
ATAATACCGCGCCACATAGCAGAACTTTAAAAGTGCTCATCATTGGAAAACGTTCTTCGGGGCGAAAACT
CTCAAGGATCTTACCGCTGTTGAGATCCAGTTCGATGTAACCCACTCGTGCACCCAACTGATCTTCAGCA
TCTTTTACTTTCACCAGCGTTTCTGGGTGAGCAAAAACAGGAAGGCAAAATGCCGCAAAAAAGGGAATAA
GGGCGACACGGAAATGTTGAATACTCATACTCTTCCTTTTTCAATATTATTGAAGCATTTATCAGGGTTA
TTGTCTCATGAGCGGATACATATTTGAATGTATTTAGAAAAATAAACAAATAGGGGTTCCGCGCACATTT
CCCCGAAAAGTGCCACCTGACGTC
